Addgene plasmid #188126: pMXS-IRES-BLAST flag-CAD S1396A
Purpose: Expresses C-terminal flag-tagged human CAD S1396A in mammalian cells
Depositing lab: Richard Possemato. Depositing organization: NYU Grossman School of Medicine. Publication: Allosteric regulation of CAD modulates de novo pyrimidine synthesis during the cell cycle. Shin J, Mir H, Khurram MA, Fujihara KM, Dynlacht BD, Cardozo TJ, Possemato R. Nat Metab. 2023 Feb 6. doi: 10.1038/s42255-023-00735-9. PubMed 36747088.
Backbone
  Vector backbone: pMXS-IRES-BLAST
  Backbone size w/o insert (bp): 5623
  Vector type: Mammalian Expression, Retroviral
  Selectable markers: Blasticidin
Growth in bacteria
  Bacterial resistance: Ampicillin, 100 μg/mL
  Growth temperature: 37°C
  Growth strain: NEB Stable
  Copy number: High Copy
Gene/Insert
  Gene/Insert name: CAD (alt name: carbamoyl-phosphate synthetase 2, aspartate transcarbamylase, and dihydroorotase)
  Species: H. sapiens (human)
  Insert size (bp): 6702
  Mutation: TCC -> AGT silent mutations at nt439-441 eliminating PAM site for sgRNA target sequence 5'-ATTGGGGTCCAAGAATGGCA-3' and T -> G mutation at nt4186 for Ser1396 -> Ala mutation of CAD
  Entrez Gene: CAD (a.k.a. CDG1Z, DEE50, EIEE50, GATD4)
  Tag / fusion protein: Flag tag (N terminal on insert)
  Cloning method: Gibson Cloning
  Sequencing primers: 5′ AGTAGACGGCATCGCAGCTTGGATA; 3′ CGGAATTTACGTAGCGGCCGC
Terms and licenses: Academic/Nonprofit Terms; Industry Terms: Not Available to Industry
How to cite: pMXS-IRES-BLAST flag-CAD S1396A was a gift from Richard Possemato (Addgene plasmid # 188126 ; http://n2t.net/addgene:188126 ; RRID:Addgene_188126)
