[The description below was written by a language model from this plasmid's Addgene catalogue record and pLannotate feature annotations shown in this document.]
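Description:
pMXS-IRES-BLAST flag-CAD S1396A is a Moloney murine leukemia virus-based retroviral vector for stable expression of a mutant human CAD in mammalian cells. It is propagated in E. coli as a high-copy plasmid through a ColE1/pUC-type origin and an ampicillin resistance gene driven by the bla promoter. The viral portion comprises a 5' LTR, the MMLV packaging signal (with an adjacent MESV Ψ fragment), a truncated gag lacking its start codon, a pol region that supplies a splice acceptor, and a 3' LTR. No separate internal promoter is annotated, so transcription of the payload presumably comes from the 5' LTR. The retained Ψ and gag sequences allow the genomic RNA to be packaged when viral proteins are supplied in trans by a packaging system.

The roughly 6.7 kb insert encodes CAD, the multifunctional enzyme of de novo pyrimidine synthesis that combines glutamine amidotransferase, carbamoyl-phosphate synthetase, aspartate transcarbamylase and dihydroorotase activities. It carries a Ser1396-to-Ala substitution, plus silent changes that remove the PAM site for a specific sgRNA, making the cDNA resistant to Cas9 cutting. This suits re-expression in cells whose endogenous CAD has been targeted. A Flag tag is fused to CAD, but the record is inconsistent about its position: the purpose statement says C-terminal, while the tag field says N-terminal, and the tag is not annotated in the feature table. Downstream, an EMCV IRES links CAD to blasticidin S deaminase on the same transcript, so blasticidin selection enriches for transduced cells expressing the construct. The associated work concerns allosteric regulation of CAD during the cell cycle.
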