Features (pLannotate 1.2.2; 14 found; start..end, strand, type, name):
     22..615     +  LTR            LTR: long terminal repeat from Moloney murine leukemia virus
    678..877     +  misc_feature   MMLV Ψ: packaging signal of Moloney murine leukemia virus (MMLV)
    929..1017    +  misc_feature   MESV Ψ (fragment): packaging signal of murine embryonic stem cell virus
   1094..1510    +  CDS            gag (truncated): truncated Moloney murine leukemia virus (MMLV) gag gene lacking the start codon
   1520..1894    +  misc_feature   pol region: Moloney murine leukemia virus (MMLV) pol region containing the splice acceptor site
   1923..8597    +  CDS            CAD: PYR1_HUMAN - Experimental evidence at protein level: Swiss-Prot protein existence level 1. This protein is a 'fusion' protein encoding four enzymatic activities of the pyrimidine pathway (GATase, CPSase, ATCase and DHOase). From Homo sapiens (Human).
   8798..9260    +  misc_feature   IRES: internal ribosome entry site (IRES) of the encephalomyocarditis virus (EMCV)
   9280..9669    +  CDS            BSD: blasticidin S deaminase; Aspergillus terreus BSD; confers resistance to blasticidin
   9718..9839    +  LTR            3' LTR (ΔU3) (fragment): self-inactivating 3' long terminal repeat (LTR) from Moloney murine leukemia virus
   9840..10309   +  LTR            LTR: long terminal repeat from Moloney murine leukemia virus
  10375..10427   -  CDS            lacI (fragment): lac repressor; lacI; The lac repressor binds to the lac operator to inhibit transcription in E. coli. This inhibition can be relieved by adding lactose or isopropyl-β-D-thiogalactopyranoside (IPTG).
  10610..11198   -  rep_origin     ori: high-copy-number ColE1/pMB1/pBR322/pUC origin of replication
  11362..12222   -  CDS            AmpR: β-lactamase; bla; confers resistance to ampicillin, carbenicillin, and related antibiotics
  12223..12327   -  promoter       AmpR promoter: bla
>Addgene plasmid #188126 | pMXS-IRES-BLAST flag-CAD S1396A | addgene full sequence | sequence record 372257 | Addgene NGS Result
CCCGAAAAGTGCCACCTGCATAATGAAAGACCCCACCTGTAGGTTTGGCAAGCTAGCTTAAGTAACGCCA
TTTTGCAAGGCATGGAAAAATACATAACTGAGAATAGAAAAGTTCAGATCAAGGTCAGGAACAGATGGAA
CAGCTGAATATGGGCCAAACAGGATATCTGTGGTAAGCAGTTCCTGCCCCGGCTCAGGGCCAAGAACAGA
TGGAACAGCTGAATATGGGCCAAACAGGATATCTGTGGTAAGCAGTTCCTGCCCCGGCTCAGGGCCAAGA
ACAGATGGTCCCCAGATGCGGTCCAGCCCTCAGCAGTTTCTAGAGAACCATCAGATGTTTCCAGGGTGCC
CCAAGGACCTGAAATGACCCTGTGCCTTATTTGAACTAACCAATCAGTTCGCTTCTCGCTTCTGTTCGCG
CGCTTCTGCTCCCCGAGCTCAATAAAAGAGCCCACAACCCCTCACTCGGCGCGCCAGTCCTCCGATTGAC
TGAGTCGCCCGGGTACCCGTGTATCCAATAAACCCTCTTGCAGTTGCATCCGACTTGTGGTCTCGCTGTT
CCTTGGGAGGGTCTCCTCTGAGTGATTGACTACCCGTCAGCGGGGGTCTTTCATTTGGGGGCTCGTCCGG
GATCGGGAGACCCCTGCCCAGGGACCACCGACCCACCACCGGGAGGTAAGCTGGCCAGCAACTTATCTGT
GTCTGTCCGATTGTCTAGTGTCTATGACTGATTTTATGCGCCTGCGTCGGTACTAGTTAGCTAACTAGCT
CTGTATCTGGCGGACCCGTGGTGGAACTGACGAGTTCGGAACACCCGGCCGCAACCCTGGGAGACGTCCC
AGGGACTTCGGGGGCCGTTTTTGTGGCCCGACCTGAGTCCAAAAATCCCGATCGTTTTGGACTCTTTGGT
GCACCCCCCTAATAGGAGGGATATGTGGTTCTGGTAGGAGACGAGAACCTAAAACAGTTCCCGCCTCCGT
CTGAATTTTTGCTTTCGGTTTGGGACCGAAGCCGCGCCGCGCGTCTTGTCTGCTGCAGCATCGTTCTGTG
TTGTCTCTGTCTGACTGTGTTTCTGTATTTGTCTGAAAATTAGGGCCAGACTGTTACCACTCCCTTAAGT
TTGACCTTAGGTCACTGGAAAGATGTCGAGCGGATCGCTCACAACCAGTCGGTAGATGTCAAGAAGAGAC
GTTGGGTTACCTTCTGCTCTGCAGAATGGCCAACCTTTAACGTCGGATGGCCGCGAGACGGCACCTTTAA
CCGAGACCTCATCACCCAGGTTAAGATCAAGGTCTTTTCACCTGGCCCGCATGGACACCCAGACCAGGTC
CCCTACATCGTGACCTGGGAAGCCTTGGCTTTTGACCCCCCTCCCTGGGTCAAGCCCTTTGTACACCCTA
AGCCTCCGCCTCCTCTTCCTCCATCCGCCCCGTCTCTCCCCCTTGAACCTCCTCGTTCGACCCCGCCTCG
ATCCTCCCTTTATCCAGCCCTCACTCCTTCTCTAGGCGCCCCCATATGGCCATATGAGATCTTATATGGG
GCACCCCCGCCCCTTGTAAACTTCCCTGACCCTGACATGACAAGAGTTACTAACAGCCCCTCTCTCCAAG
CTCACTTACAGGCTCTCTACTTAGTCCAGCACGAAGTCTGGAGACCTCTGGCGGCAGCCTACCAAGAACA
ACTGGACCGACCGGTGGTACCTCACCCTTACCGAGTCGGCGACACAGTGTGGGTCCGCCGACACCAGACT
AAGAACCTAGAACCTCGCTGGAAAGGACCTTACACAGTCCTGCTGACCACCCCCACCGCCCTCAAAGTAG
ACGGCATCGCAGCTTGGATACACGCCGCCCACGTGAAGGCTGCCGACCCCGGGGGTGGACCATCCTCTAG
ACTGCCGGATCTAGCTAGTTAATTAAGGATCCATGGCGGCCCTAGTGTTGGAGGACGGGTCGGTCCTGCG
GGGCCAGCCCTTTGGGGCCGCCGTGTCGACTGCCGGGGAAGTGGTGTTTCAAACCGGCATGGTCGGCTAC
CCCGAGGCCCTCACTGATCCCTCCTACAAGGCACAGATCTTAGTGCTCACCTATCCTCTGATCGGCAACT
ATGGCATCCCCCCAGATGAAATGGATGAGTTCGGTCTCTGCAAGTGGTTTGAATCCTCGGGCATCCACGT
AGCAGCACTGGTAGTGGGAGAGTGCTGTCCTACTCCCAGCCACTGGAGTGCCACCCGCACCCTGCATGAG
TGGCTGCAGCAGCATGGCATCCCTGGCTTGCAAGGAGTAGACACTCGGGAGCTGACCAAGAAGTTGCGGG
AACAGGGGTCTCTGCTGGGGAAGCTGGTCCAGAATGGAACAGAACCTTCAAGTCTGCCATTCTTGGACCC
CAATGCCCGCCCCCTGGTACCAGAGGTCTCCATTAAGACTCCACGGGTATTCAATACAGGGGGTGCCCCT
CGGATCCTTGCTTTGGACTGTGGCCTCAAGTATAATCAGATCCGATGCCTCTGCCAGCGTGGGGCTGAGG
TCACTGTGGTACCCTGGGACCATGCACTAGACAGCCAAGAGTATGAGGGTCTCTTCTTAAGTAATGGGCC
TGGTGACCCTGCCTCCTATCCCAGTGTCGTATCCACACTGAGCCGTGTTTTATCTGAGCCTAATCCCCGA
CCTGTCTTTGGGATCTGCCTGGGACACCAGCTATTGGCCTTAGCCATTGGGGCCAAGACTTACAAGATGA
GATATGGGAACCGAGGCCATAACCAGCCCTGCTTGTTGGTGGGCTCTGGGCGCTGCTTTCTGACATCCCA
GAACCATGGGTTTGCTGTGGAGACAGACTCACTGCCAGCAGACTGGGCTCCTCTCTTCACCAACGCCAAT
GATGGTTCCAATGAAGGCATTGTGCACAACAGCTTGCCTTTCTTCAGTGTCCAGTTTCACCCAGAGCACC
AAGCTGGCCCTTCAGATATGGAACTGCTTTTCGATATCTTTCTGGAAACTGTGAAAGAGGCCACAGCTGG
GAACCCTGGGGGCCAGACAGTTAGAGAGCGGCTGACTGAGCGCCTCTGTCCCCCTGGGATTCCCACTCCC
GGCTCTGGACTTCCACCACCACGAAAGGTTCTGATCCTGGGCTCAGGGGGCCTCTCCATTGGCCAAGCTG
GAGAATTTGACTACTCGGGCTCTCAGGCAATTAAGGCCCTGAAGGAGGAAAACATCCAGACGTTGCTGAT
CAACCCCAATATTGCCACAGTGCAGACCTCCCAGGGGCTGGCCGACAAGGTCTATTTTCTTCCCATAACA
CCTCATTATGTAACCCAGGTGATACGTAATGAACGCCCCGATGGTGTGTTACTGACTTTTGGGGGCCAGA
CTGCTCTGAACTGTGGTGTGGAGCTGACCAAGGCCGGGGTGCTGGCTCGGTATGGGGTCCGGGTCCTGGG
CACACCAGTGGAGACCATTGAGCTGACCGAGGATCGACGGGCCTTTGCTGCCAGAATGGCAGAGATCGGA
GAGCATGTGGCCCCGAGCGAGGCAGCAAATTCTCTTGAACAGGCCCAGGCAGCCGCTGAACGGCTGGGGT
ACCCTGTGCTAGTGCGTGCAGCCTTTGCCCTGGGTGGCCTGGGCTCTGGCTTTGCCTCTAACAGGGAGGA
GCTCTCTGCTCTCGTGGCCCCAGCTTTTGCCCATACCAGCCAAGTGCTAGTAGACAAGTCTCTGAAGGGA
TGGAAGGAGATTGAGTACGAGGTGGTGAGAGACGCCTATGGCAACTGTGTCACGGTGTGTAACATGGAGA
ACTTGGACCCACTGGGCATCCACACTGGTGAGTCCATAGTGGTGGCCCCTAGCCAGACACTGAATGACAG
GGAGTATCAGCTCCTGAGGCAGACAGCTATCAAGGTGACCCAGCACCTGGGAATTGTTGGGGAGTGCAAT
GTGCAGTATGCCTTGAACCCTGAGTCTGAGCAGTATTACATCATTGAAGTGAATGCCAGGCTCTCTCGCA
GCTCTGCCCTGGCCAGTAAGGCCACAGGTTATCCACTGGCTTATGTGGCAGCCAAGCTAGCATTGGGCAT
CCCTTTGCCTGAGCTCAGGAACTCTGTGACAGGGGGTACAGCAGCCTTTGAACCCAGCGTGGATTATTGT
GTGGTGAAGATTCCTCGATGGGACCTTAGCAAGTTCCTGCGAGTCAGCACAAAGATTGGGAGCTGCATGA
AGAGCGTTGGTGAAGTCATGGGCATTGGGCGTTCATTTGAGGAGGCCTTCCAGAAGGCCCTGCGCATGGT
GGATGAGAACTGTGTGGGCTTTGATCACACAGTGAAACCAGTCAGCGATATGGAGTTGGAGACTCCAACA
GATAAGCGGATTTTTGTGGTGGCAGCTGCTTTGTGGGCTGGTTATTCAGTGGACCGCCTGTATGAGCTCA
CACGCATCGACCGCTGGTTCCTGCACCGAATGAAGCGTATCATCGCACATGCCCAGCTGCTAGAACAACA
CCGTGGACAGCCTTTGCCGCCAGACCTGCTGCAACAGGCCAAGTGTCTTGGCTTCTCAGACAAACAGATT
GCCCTTGCAGTTCTGAGCACAGAGCTGGCTGTTCGCAAGCTGCGTCAGGAACTGGGGATCTGTCCAGCAG
TGAAACAGATTGACACAGTTGCAGCTGAGTGGCCAGCCCAGACAAATTACCTATACCTAACGTATTGGGG
CACCACCCATGACCTCACCTTTCGAACACCTCATGTCCTAGTCCTTGGCTCTGGCGTCTACCGTATTGGC
TCTAGCGTTGAATTTGACTGGTGTGCTGTAGGCTGCATCCAGCAGCTCCGAAAGATGGGATATAAGACCA
TCATGGTGAACTATAACCCAGAGACAGTCAGCACCGACTATGACATGTGTGATCGACTCTACTTTGATGA
GATCTCTTTTGAGGTGGTGATGGACATCTATGAGCTCGAGAACCCTGAAGGTGTGATCCTATCCATGGGT
GGACAGCTGCCCAACAACATGGCCATGGCGTTGCATCGGCAGCAGTGCCGGGTGCTGGGCACCTCCCCTG
AAGCCATTGACTCGGCTGAGAACCGTTTCAAGTTTTCCCGGCTCCTTGACACCATTGGTATCAGCCAGCC
TCAGTGGAGGGAGCTCAGTGACCTCGAGTCTGCTCGCCAATTCTGCCAGACCGTGGGGTACCCCTGTGTG
GTGCGCCCCTCCTATGTGCTGAGCGGTGCTGCTATGAATGTGGCCTACACGGATGGAGACCTGGAGCGCT
TCCTGAGCAGCGCAGCAGCCGTCTCCAAAGAGCATCCCGTGGTCATCTCCAAGTTCATCCAGGAGGCTAA
GGAGATTGACGTGGATGCCGTGGCCTCTGATGGTGTGGTGGCAGCCATCGCCATCTCTGAGCATGTGGAG
AATGCAGGTGTGCATTCAGGTGATGCGACGCTGGTGACCCCCCCACAAGATATCACTGCCAAAACCCTGG
AGCGGATCAAAGCCATTGTGCATGCTGTGGGCCAGGAGCTACAGGTCACAGGACCCTTCAATCTGCAGCT
CATTGCCAAGGATGACCAGCTGAAAGTTATTGAATGCAACGTACGTGTCTCTCGCTCCTTCCCCTTCGTT
TCCAAGACACTGGGTGTGGACCTAGTAGCCTTGGCCACGCGGGTCATCATGGGGGAAGAAGTGGAACCTG
TGGGGCTAATGACTGGTTCTGGAGTTGTGGGAGTAAAGGTGCCTCAGTTCTCCTTCTCCCGCTTGGCGGG
TGCTGACGTGGTGTTGGGTGTGGAAATGACCAGTACTGGGGAGGTGGCCGGCTTTGGGGAGAGCCGCTGT
GAGGCATACCTCAAGGCCATGCTAAGCACTGGCTTTAAGATCCCCAAGAAGAATATCCTGCTGACCATTG
GCAGCTATAAGAACAAAAGCGAGCTGCTCCCAACTGTGCGGCTACTGGAGAGCCTGGGCTACAGCCTCTA
TGCCAGTCTCGGCACAGCTGACTTCTACACTGAGCATGGCGTCAAGGTAACAGCTGTGGACTGGCACTTT
GAGGAGGCTGTGGATGGTGAGTGCCCACCACAGCGGAGCATCCTGGAGCAGCTAGCTGAGAAAAACTTTG
AGCTGGTGATTAACCTGGCAATGCGTGGAGCTGGGGGCCGGCGTCTCTCTTCCTTTGTCACCAAGGGCTA
CCGCACCCGACGCTTGGCCGCTGACTTCTCCGTGCCCCTAATCATCGATATCAAGTGCACCAAACTCTTT
GTGGAGGCCCTAGGCCAGATCGGGCCAGCCCCTCCTTTGAAGGTGCATGTTGACTGTATGACCTCCCAAA
AGCTTGTGCGACTGCCGGGATTGATTGATGTCCATGTGCACCTGCGGGAACCAGGTGGGACACATAAGGA
GGACTTTGCTTCAGGCACAGCCGCTGCCCTGGCTGGGGGTATCACCATGGTGTGTGCCATGCCTAATACC
CGGCCCCCCATCATTGACGCCCCTGCTCTGGCCCTGGCCCAGAAGCTGGCAGAGGCTGGCGCCCGGTGCG
ACTTTGCGCTATTCCTTGGGGCCTCGTCTGAAAATGCAGGAACCTTGGGCACCGTGGCCGGGTCTGCAGC
CGGGCTGAAGCTTTACCTCAATGAGACCTTCTCTGAGCTGCGGCTGGACAGCGTGGTCCAGTGGATGGAG
CATTTCGAGACATGGCCCTCCCACCTCCCCATTGTGGCTCACGCGGAGCAGCAAACCGTGGCTGCTGTCC
TCATGGTGGCTCAGCTCACTCAGCGCTCAGTGCACATATGTCACGTGGCACGGAAGGAGGAGATCCTGCT
AATTAAAGCTGCAAAGGCACGGGGCTTGCCAGTGACCTGCGAGGTGGCTCCCCACCACCTGTTCCTAAGC
CATGATGACCTGGAGCGCCTGGGGCCTGGGAAGGGGGAGGTCCGGCCTGAGCTTGGCTCCCGCCAGGATG
TGGAAGCCCTGTGGGAGAACATGGCTGTCATCGACTGCTTTGCCTCAGACCATGCTCCCCATACCTTGGA
GGAGAAGTGTGGGTCCAGGCCCCCACCTGGGTTCCCAGGGTTAGAGACCATGCTGCCACTACTCCTGACG
GCTGTAAGCGAGGGCCGGCTCAGCCTGGACGACCTGCTGCAGCGATTGCACCACAATCCTCGGCGCATCT
TTCACCTGCCTCCGCAGGAGGACACCTATGTGGAGGTGGATCTGGAGCATGAGTGGACAATTCCCAGCCA
CATGCCCTTCTCCAAGGCCCACTGGACACCTTTTGAAGGGCAGAAAGTGAAGGGCACCGTCCGCCGTGTG
GTCCTGCGAGGGGAGGTTGCCTATATCGATGGGCAGGTTCTGGTACCCCCGGGCTATGGACAGGATGTAC
GGAAGTGGCCACAGGGGGCTGTTCCTCAGCTCCCACCCTCAGCCCCTGCCACTAGTGAGATGACCACGAC
ACCTGAAAGACCCCGCCGTGGCATCCCAGGGCTTCCTGATGGCCGCTTCCATCTGCCGCCCCGAATCCAT
CGAGCCTCCGACCCAGGTTTGCCAGCTGAGGAGCCAAAGGAGAAGTCCTCTCGGAAGGTAGCCGAGCCAG
AGCTGATGGGAACCCCTGATGGCACCTGCTACCCTCCACCACCAGTACCGAGACAGGCATCTCCCCAGAA
CCTGGGGACCCCTGGCTTGCTGCACCCCCAGACCTCACCCCTGCTGCACTCATTAGTGGGCCAACATATC
CTGTCCGTCCAGCAGTTCACCAAGGATCAGATGTCTCACCTGTTCAATGTGGCACACACACTGCGTATGA
TGGTGCAGAAGGAGCGGAGCCTCGACATCCTGAAGGGGAAGGTCATGGCCTCCATGTTCTATGAAGTGAG
CACACGGACCAGCAGCTCCTTTGCAGCAGCCATGGCCCGGCTGGGAGGTGCTGTGCTCAGCTTCTCGGAA
GCCACATCGTCCGTCCAGAAGGGCGAATCCCTGGCTGACTCCGTGCAGACCATGAGCTGCTATGCCGACG
TCGTCGTGCTCCGGCACCCCCAGCCTGGAGCAGTGGAGCTGGCCGCCAAGCACTGCCGGAGGCCAGTGAT
CAATGCTGGGGATGGGGTCGGAGAGCACCCCACCCAGGCCCTGCTGGACATCTTCACCATCCGTGAGGAG
CTGGGAACTGTCAATGGCATGACGATCACGATGGTGGGTGACCTGAAGCACGGACGCACAGTACATTCCC
TGGCCTGCCTGCTCACCCAGTATCGTGTCAGCCTGCGCTACGTGGCACCTCCCAGCCTGCGCATGCCACC
CACTGTGCGGGCCTTCGTGGCCTCCCGCGGCACCAAGCAGGAGGAATTCGAGAGCATTGAGGAGGCGCTG
CCTGACACTGATGTGCTCTACATGACTCGAATCCAGAAGGAACGATTTGGCTCTACCCAGGAGTACGAAG
CTTGCTTTGGTCAGTTCATCCTCACTCCCCACATCATGACCCGGGCCAAGAAGAAGATGGTGGTGATGCA
CCCGATGCCCCGTGTCAACGAGATAAGCGTGGAAGTGGACTCGGATCCCCGCGCAGCCTACTTCCGCCAG
GCTGAGAACGGCATGTACATCCGCATGGCTCTGTTAGCCACCGTGCTGGGCCGTTTCGACTACAAAGACG
ATGACGACAAGTAGGAATTCCTGCAGGCCTCGAGGGCCGGCGCGCCGCGGCCGCTACGTAAATTCCGCCC
CCCCCCCCCCTCTCCCTCCCCCCCCCCTAACGTTACTGGCCGAAGCCGCTTGGAATAAGGCCGGTGTGCG
TTTGTCTATATGTTATTTTCCACCATATTGCCGTCTTTTGGCAATGTGAGGGCCCGGAAACCTGGCCCTG
TCTTCTTGACGAGCATTCCTAGGGGTCTTTCCCCTCTCGCCAAAGGAATGCAAGGTCTGTTGAATGTCGT
GAAGGAAGCAGTTCCTCTGGAAGCTTCTTGAAGACAAACAACGTCTGTAGCGACCCTTTGCAGGCAGCGG
AACCCCCCACCTGGCGACAGGTGCCTCTGCGGCCAAAAGCCACGTGTATAAGATACACCTGCAAAGGCGG
CACAACCCCAGTGCCACGTTGTGAGTTGGATAGTTGTGGAAAGAGTCAAATGGCTCTCCTCAAGCGTATT
CAACAAGGGGCTGAAGGATGCCCAGAAGGTACCCCATTGTATGGGATCTGATCTGGGGCCTCGGTGCACA
TGCTTTACATGTGTTTAGTCGAGGTTAAAAAAACGTCTAGGCCCCCCGAACCACGGGGACGTGGTTTTCC
TTTGAAAAACACGATGATAATATGGCCACAACCATGGTTCCTTTGTCTCAAGAAGAATCCACCCTCATTG
AAAGAGCAACGGCTACAATCAACAGCATCCCCATCTCTGAAGACTACAGCGTCGCCAGCGCAGCTCTCTC
TAGCGACGGCCGCATCTTCACTGGTGTCAATGTATATCATTTTACTGGGGGACCTTGTGCAGAACTCGTG
GTGCTGGGCACTGCTGCTGCTGCGGCAGCTGGCAACCTGACTTGTATCGTCGCGATCGGAAATGAGAACA
GGGGCATCTTGAGCCCCTGCGGACGGTGCCGACAGGTGCTTCTCGATCTGCATCCTGGGATCAAAGCCAT
AGTGAAGGACAGTGATGGACAGCCGACGGCAGTTGGGATTCGTGAATTGCTGCCCTCTGGTTATGTGTGG
GAGGGCTAAGTCGACGATAAAATAAAAGATTTTATTTAGTCTCCAGAAAAAGGGGGGAATGAAAGACCCC
ACCTGTAGGTTTGGCAAGCTAGCTTAAGTAACGCCATTTTGCAAGGCATGGAAAAATACATAACTGAGAA
TAGAGAAGTTCAGATCAAGGTCAGGAACAGATGGAACAGCTGAATATGGGCCAAACAGGATATCTGTGGT
AAGCAGTTCCTGCCCCGGCTCAGGGCCAAGAACAGATGGAACAGCTGAATATGGGCCAAACAGGATATCT
GTGGTAAGCAGTTCCTGCCCCGGCTCAGGGCCAAGAACAGATGGTCCCCAGATGCGGTCCAGCCCTCAGC
AGTTTCTAGAGAACCATCAGATGTTTCCAGGGTGCCCCAAGGACCTGAAATGACCCTGTGCCTTATTTGA
ACTAACCAATCAGTTCGCTTCTCGCTTCTGTTCGCGCGCTTCTGCTCCCCGAGCTCAATAAAAGAGCCCA
CAACCCCTCACTCGGGGCGCCAGTCCTCCGATTGACTGAGTCGCCCGGGTACCCGTGTATCCAATAAACC
CTCTTGCAGTTGCATCCGACTTGTGGTCTCGCTGTTCCTTGGGAGGGTCTCCTCTGAGTGATTGACTACC
CGTCAGCGGGGGTCTTTCACATGCAGCATGTATCAAAATTAATTTGGTTTTTTTTCTTAAGTATTTACAT
TAAATGGCCATAGTTGCATTAATGAATCGGCCAACGCGCGGGGAGAGGCGGTTTGCGTATTGGGCGCTCT
TCCGCTTCCTCGCTCACTGACTCGCTGCGCTCGGTCGTTCGGCTGCGGCGAGCGGTATCAGCTCACTCAA
AGGCGGTAATACGGTTATCCACAGAATCAGGGGATAACGCAGGAAAGAACATGTGAGCAAAAGGCCAGCA
AAAGGCCAGGAACCGTAAAAAGGCCGCGTTGCTGGCGTTTTTCCATAGGCTCCGCCCCCCTGACGAGCAT
CACAAAAATCGACGCTCAAGTCAGAGGTGGCGAAACCCGACAGGACTATAAAGATACCAGGCGTTTCCCC
CTGGAAGCTCCCTCGTGCGCTCTCCTGTTCCGACCCTGCCGCTTACCGGATACCTGTCCGCCTTTCTCCC
TTCGGGAAGCGTGGCGCTTTCTCATAGCTCACGCTGTAGGTATCTCAGTTCGGTGTAGGTCGTTCGCTCC
AAGCTGGGCTGTGTGCACGAACCCCCCGTTCAGCCCGACCGCTGCGCCTTATCCGGTAACTATCGTCTTG
AGTCCAACCCGGTAAGACACGACTTATCGCCACTGGCAGCAGCCACTGGTAACAGGATTAGCAGAGCGAG
GTATGTAGGCGGTGCTACAGAGTTCTTGAAGTGGTGGCCTAACTACGGCTACACTAGAAGAACAGTATTT
GGTATCTGCGCTCTGCTGAAGCCAGTTACCTTCGGAAAAAGAGTTGGTAGCTCTTGATCCGGCAAACAAA
CCACCGCTGGTAGCGGTGGTTTTTTTGTTTGCAAGCAGCAGATTACGCGCAGAAAAAAAGGATCTCAAGA
AGATCCTTTGATCTTTTCTACGGGGTCTGACGCTCAGTGGAACGAAAACTCACGTTAAGGGATTTTGGTC
ATGAGATTATCAAAAAGGATCTTCACCTAGATCCTTTTGCGGCCGGCCGCAAATCAATCTAAAGTATATA
TGAGTAAACTTGGTCTGACAGTTACCAATGCTTAATCAGTGAGGCACCTATCTCAGCGATCTGTCTATTT
CGTTCATCCATAGTTGCCTGACTCCCCGTCGTGTAGATAACTACGATACGGGAGGGCTTACCATCTGGCC
CCAGTGCTGCAATGATACCGCGAGACCCACGCTCACCGGCTCCAGATTTATCAGCAATAAACCAGCCAGC
CGGAAGGGCCGAGCGCAGAAGTGGTCCTGCAACTTTATCCGCCTCCATCCAGTCTATTAATTGTTGCCGG
GAAGCTAGAGTAAGTAGTTCGCCAGTTAATAGTTTGCGCAACGTTGTTGCCATTGCTACAGGCATCGTGG
TGTCACGCTCGTCGTTTGGTATGGCTTCATTCAGCTCCGGTTCCCAACGATCAAGGCGAGTTACATGATC
CCCCATGTTGTGCAAAAAAGCGGTTAGCTCCTTCGGTCCTCCGATCGTTGTCAGAAGTAAGTTGGCCGCA
GTGTTATCACTCATGGTTATGGCAGCACTGCATAATTCTCTTACTGTCATGCCATCCGTAAGATGCTTTT
CTGTGACTGGTGAGTACTCAACCAAGTCATTCTGAGAATAGTGTATGCGGCGACCGAGTTGCTCTTGCCC
GGCGTCAATACGGGATAATACCGCGCCACATAGCAGAACTTTAAAAGTGCTCATCATTGGAAAACGTTCT
TCGGGGCGAAAACTCTCAAGGATCTTACCGCTGTTGAGATCCAGTTCGATGTAACCCACTCGTGCACCCA
ACTGATCTTCAGCATCTTTTACTTTCACCAGCGTTTCTGGGTGAGCAAAAACAGGAAGGCAAAATGCCGC
AAAAAAGGGAATAAGGGCGACACGGAAATGTTGAATACTCATACTCTTCCTTTTTCAATATTATTGAAGC
ATTTATCAGGGTTATTGTCTCATGAGCGGATACATATTTGAATGTATTTAGAAAAATAAACAAATAGGGG
TTCCGCGCACATTTC
